Addgene plasmid #245367: pZNpF-∆7
Purpose: Dual luciferase (nano, firefly) with Zfp423 5' end fused to NanoLuciferase
Depositing lab: Bruce Hamilton. Depositing organization: University of California, San Diego (UCSD). Publication: Nonequivalence of Zfp423 premature termination codons in mice. Concepcion D, Liang C, Kim D, Hamilton BA. bioRxiv [Preprint]. 2025 Jun 2:2025.05.30.656936. doi: 10.1101/2025.05.30.656936. PubMed 40501617.
Backbone
  Vector backbone: pTwist-EF1a
  Backbone manufacturer: Twist Biosciences
  Vector type: Mammalian Expression, Luciferase, Synthetic Biology
  Selectable markers: Puromycin
Growth in bacteria
  Bacterial resistance: Ampicillin, 100 μg/mL
  Growth temperature: 37°C
  Growth strain: DH5alpha
  Copy number: High Copy
Gene/Insert
  Gene/Insert name: Zfp423-∆7
  Species: M. musculus (mouse)
  Mutation: 7-bp deletion, H96Vfs*29
  Entrez Gene: Zfp423 (a.k.a. Ebfaz, Roaz, Zfp104, Znf423, ataxia1, mKIAA0760, nur12)
  Promoter: EF1a
  Tag / fusion protein: NanoLuciferase (C terminal on insert)
  Cloning method: Gibson Cloning
Terms and licenses: Academic/Nonprofit Terms; Industry Terms: Not Available to Industry
Depositor comments: clone 1.2 5' cloning site: EcoRI. 3' cloning site: BamHI.
How to cite: pZNpF-∆7 was a gift from Bruce Hamilton (Addgene plasmid # 245367 ; http://n2t.net/addgene:245367 ; RRID:Addgene_245367)
