[The description below was written by a language model from this plasmid's Addgene catalogue record and pLannotate feature annotations shown in this document.]
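Description:
pZNpF-∆7 is a 10.2 kb mammalian expression and dual-luciferase reporter plasmid built on the pTwist-EF1a backbone. It is propagated in E. coli through a high-copy ColE1/pUC-type origin with ampicillin selection (AmpR, β-lactamase). For mammalian cells it carries a puromycin N-acetyltransferase cassette, which the feature table places downstream of a human ubiquitin C promoter and upstream of a synthetic poly(A) signal. The reporter region is bracketed by short β-globin insulator elements and by bacterial and phage terminators (rrnG, T7). These are backbone features that help isolate the expression units from surrounding transcription.

The test cassette uses the human EF-1α promoter to drive the 5′ end of mouse Zfp423, annotated as a roughly 320 bp Znf423 fragment. This fragment is joined at its C-terminal side to a human codon-optimized NanoLuc luciferase. This version carries a 7-bp deletion, recorded as H96Vfs*29, a frameshift that leads to a premature termination codon 29 codons downstream. NanoLuc signal should therefore report how much translation or transcript output continues past, or reinitiates after, this lesion, although the record does not spell out the exact reading-frame relationship between the mutant fragment and NanoLuc. A second, independent unit places firefly luciferase (luc2) under the human PGK promoter, and an SV40 poly(A) signal annotated on the opposite strand lies just downstream. Firefly luciferase serves as an internal control to normalize for transfection efficiency and cell number.

The insert was assembled by Gibson cloning between EcoRI and BamHI sites. The associated work concerns the nonequivalence of different Zfp423 premature termination codons in mice, so the plasmid is suited to comparing the expression consequences of specific Zfp423 variants in transfected cells.
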