Features (pLannotate 1.2.2; 20 found; start..end, strand, type, name):
   1213..1810    +  CDS            PuroR (fragment): puromycin N-acetyltransferase; pac from Streptomyces; confers resistance to puromycin
   1839..1887    +  polyA_signal   poly(A) signal: synthetic polyadenylation signal
   2153..3013    +  CDS            AmpR: β-lactamase; bla; confers resistance to ampicillin, carbenicillin, and related antibiotics
   3026..3162    +  terminator     rrnG terminator: transcription terminator from the E. coli ribosomal RNA rrnG operon (Albrechtsen et al., 1991)
   3314..3385    +  misc_feature   5' β-globin insulator: insulator upstream of the human β-globin locus (Farrell et al., 2002)
   3390..3436    -  terminator     T7 terminator: transcription terminator for bacteriophage T7 RNA polymerase
   3454..3502    -  polyA_signal   poly(A) signal: synthetic polyadenylation signal
   3539..4717    +  promoter       EF-1α promoter: strong constitutive promoter for human elongation factor EF-1α
   4855..5178    +  CDS            Znf423 (fragment): ZN423_MOUSE - Also known as Ebfaz, Kiaa0760, Nur12, Oaz, Zfp423. Experimental evidence at protein level: Swiss-Prot protein existence level 1. Transcription factor that can both act as an activator or a repressor depending on the context. Plays a central role in BMP signaling and olfactory neurogenesis. Associates with SMADs in response to BMP2 leading to activate transcription of BMP target genes. Acts as a transcriptional repressor via its interaction with EBF1, a transcription factor involved in terminal olfactory receptor neurons differentiation; this interaction preventing EBF1 to bind DN
   5253..5765    +  CDS            Nluc: NanoLuc® luciferase human codon-optimized
   6008..6518    +  promoter       hPGK promoter: human phosphoglycerate kinase 1 promoter
   6615..8267    +  CDS            luciferase: firefly luciferase synthetic luc2 version of the luciferase gene
   8317..8438    -  polyA_signal   SV40 poly(A) signal: SV40 polyadenylation signal
   8461..8530    -  CDS            large T antigen (fragment): large T antigen from SV40 (simian virus 40)
   8553..8599    +  terminator     T7 terminator: transcription terminator for bacteriophage T7 RNA polymerase
   8629..8765    +  terminator     rrnG terminator: transcription terminator from the E. coli ribosomal RNA rrnG operon (Albrechtsen et al., 1991)
   8810..8881    +  misc_feature   3' β-globin insulator: insulator downstream of the human β-globin locus (Farrell et al., 2002)
   9107..9695    -  rep_origin     ori: high-copy-number ColE1/pMB1/pBR322/pUC origin of replication
   9867..9931    -  CDS            bla(M) (fragment): β-lactamase lacking the signal sequence; bla(M); allows cytosolic expression of β-lactamase
  10195..1209    +  promoter       UbC promoter (across the origin): human ubiquitin C promoter
>Addgene plasmid #245367 | pZNpF-∆7 | addgene full sequence | sequence record 486426 | Addgene NGS Result
GCCTCCGCGCCGGGTTTTGGCGCCTCCCGCGGGCGCCCCCCTCGTCACGGCGAGCGCTGCCACGTCAGAC
GAAGGGCGCAGGAGCGTCCTGATCCTTCCGCCCGGACGCTCAGGACAGCGGCCCGCTGCTCATAAGACTC
GGCCTTAGAACCCCAGTATCAGCAGAAGGACATTTTAGGACGGGACTTGGGTGACTCTAGGGCACTGGTT
TTCTTTCCAGAGAGCGGAACAGGCGAGGAAAAGTAGTCCCTTCTCGGCGATTCTGCGGAGGGATCTCCGT
GGGGCGGTGAACGCCGATGATTATATAAGGACGCGCCGGGTGTGGCACAGCTAGTTCCGTCGCAGCCGGG
ATTTGGGTCGCGGTTCTTGTTTGTGGATCGCTGTGATCGTCACTTGGTGAGTAGCGGGCTGCTGGGCTGG
CCGGGGCTTTCGTGGCCGCCGGGCCGCTCGGTGGGACGGAAGCGTGTGGAGAGACCGCCAAGGGCTGTAG
TCTGGGTCCGCGAGCAAGGTTGCCCTGAACTGGGGGTTGGGGGGAGCGCAGCAAAATGGCGGCTGTTCCC
GAGTCTTGAATGGAAGACGCTTGTGAGGCGGGCTGTGAGGTCGTTGAAACAAGGTGGGGGGCATGGTGGG
CGGCAAGAACCCAAGGTCTTGAGCCCTTCGCTAATGCGGGAAAGCTCTTATTCGGGTGAGATGGGCTGGG
CACCATCTGGGGACCCTGACGTGAAGTTTGTCACTGACTGGAGAACTCGGTTTGTCGTCTGTTGCGGGGG
CGGCAGTTATGGCGGTGCCGTTGGGCAGTGCACCCGTACCTTTGGGAGCGCGCGCCCTCGTCGTGTCGTG
ACGTCACCCGTTCTGTTGGCTTATAATGCAGGGTGGGGCCACCTGCCGGTAGGTGTGCGGTAGGCTTTTC
TCCGTCGCAGGACGCAGGGTTCGGGCCTAGGGTAGGCTCTCCTGAATCGACAGGCGCCGGACCTCTGGTG
AGGGGAGGGATAAGTGAGGCGTCAGTTTCTTTGGTCGGTTTTATGTACCTATCTTCTTAAGTAGCTGAAG
CTCCGGTTTTGAACTATGCGCTCGGGGTTGGCGAGTGTGTTTTGTGAAGTTTTTTAGGCACCTTTTGAAA
TGTAATCATTTGGGTCAATATGTAATTTTCAGTGTTAGACTTGTAAATTGTCCGCTAAATTCTGGCCGTT
TTTGGCTTTTTTGTTAGACAACATGACCGAGTACAAGCCCACGGTGCGCCTCGCCACCCGCGACGACGTC
CCCAGGGCCGTACGCACCCTCGCCGCCGCGTTCGCCGACTACCCCGCCACGCGCCACACCGTCGATCCGG
ACCGCCACATCGAGCGGGTCACCGAGCTGCAAGAACTCTTCCTCACGCGCGTCGGGCTCGACATCGGCAA
GGTGTGGGTCGCGGACGACGGCGCCGCGGTGGCGGTCTGGACCACGCCGGAGAGCGTCGAAGCGGGGGCG
GTGTTCGCCGAGATCGGCCCGCGCATGGCCGAGTTGAGCGGTTCCCGGCTGGCCGCGCAGCAACAGATGG
AGGGCCTCCTGGCGCCGCACCGGCCCAAGGAGCCCGCGTGGTTCCTGGCCACCGTCGGCGTCTCGCCCGA
CCACCAGGGCAAGGGTCTGGGCAGCGCCGTCGTGCTCCCCGGAGTGGAGGCCGCCGAGCGCGCCGGGGTG
CCCGCCTTCCTGGAGACCTCCGCGCCCCGCAACCTCCCCTTCTACGAGCGGCTCGGCTTCACCGTCACCG
CCGACGTCGAGGTGCCCGAAGGACCGCGCACCTGGTGCATGACCCGCAAGCCCGGTGCCTAGGCTAGTAT
GTAAGCCTAGTCTTAGATAATAAAATCGCTATCCATCGAAGATGGATGTGTGTTGGTTTTTTGTGTGTGT
AACGCTAGGCGCGCCTGGTGTACCGAGAACGATCCTCTCAGTGCGAGTCTCGACGATCCATATCGTTGCT
TGGCAGTCAGCCAGTCGGAATCCAGCTTGGGACCCAGGAAGTCCAATCGTCAGATATTGTACTCAAGCCT
GGTCACGGCAGCGTACCGATCTGTTTAAACCTAGATATTGATAGTCTGATCGGTCAACGTATAATCGAGT
CCTAGCTTTTGCAAACATCTATCAAGAGACAGGATCAGCAGGAGGCTTTCGCATGAGTATTCAACATTTC
CGTGTCGCCCTTATTCCCTTTTTTGCGGCATTTTGCCTTCCTGTTTTTGCTCACCCAGAAACGCTGGTGA
AAGTAAAAGATGCTGAAGATCAGTTGGGTGCGCGAGTGGGTTACATCGAACTGGATCTCAACAGCGGTAA
GATCCTTGAGAGTTTTCGCCCCGAAGAACGCTTTCCAATGATGAGCACTTTTAAAGTTCTGCTATGTGGC
GCGGTATTATCCCGTATTGACGCCGGGCAAGAGCAACTCGGTCGCCGCATACACTATTCTCAGAATGACT
TGGTTGAGTATTCACCAGTCACAGAAAAGCATCTTACGGATGGCATGACAGTAAGAGAATTATGCAGTGC
TGCCATAACCATGAGTGATAACACTGCGGCCAACTTACTTCTGACAACGATTGGAGGACCGAAGGAGCTA
ACCGCTTTTTTGCACAACATGGGGGATCATGTAACTCGCCTTGATCGTTGGGAACCGGAGCTGAATGAAG
CCATACCAAACGACGAGCGTGACACCACGATGCCTGTAGCAATGGCAACAACCTTGCGTAAACTATTAAC
TGGCGAACTACTTACTCTAGCTTCCCGGCAACAGTTGATAGACTGGATGGAGGCGGATAAAGTTGCAGGA
CCACTTCTGCGCTCGGCCCTTCCGGCTGGCTGGTTTATTGCTGATAAATCTGGAGCCGGTGAGCGTGGGT
CTCGCGGTATCATTGCAGCACTGGGGCCAGATGGTAAGCCCTCCCGTATCGTAGTTATCTACACGACGGG
GAGTCAGGCAACTATGGATGAACGAAATAGACAGATCGCTGAGATAGGTGCCTCACTGATTAAGCATTGG
TAACCGATTCTAGGTGCATTGGCGCAGAAAAAAATGCCTGATGCGACGCTGCGCGTCTTATACTCCCACA
TATGCCAGATTCAGCAACGGATACGGCTTCCCCAACTTGCCCACTTCCATACGTGTCCTCCTTACCAGAA
ATTTATCCTTAAGATCCCGAATCGTTTAAACTCGACTCTGGCTCTATCGAATCTCCGTCGTTTCGAGCTT
ACGCGAACAGCCGTGGCGCTCATTTGCTCGTCGGGCATCGAATCTCGTCAGCTATCGTCAGCTTACCTTT
TTGGCAGCGATCGCGGCTCCCGACATCTTGGACCATTAGCTCCACAGGTATCTTCTTCCCTCTAGTGGTC
ATAACAGCAGCTTCAGCTACCTCTCAATTCAAAAAACCCCTCAAGACCCGTTTAGAGGCCCCAAGGGGTT
ATGCTATCAATCGTTGCGTTACACACACAAAAAACCAACACACATCCATCTTCGATGGATAGCGATTTTA
TTATCTAACTGCTGATCGAGTGTAGCCAGATCTCGTGAGGCTCCGGTGCCCGTCAGTGGGCAGAGCGCAC
ATCGCCCACAGTCCCCGAGAAGTTGGGGGGAGGGGTCGGCAATTGAACCGGTGCCTAGAGAAGGTGGCGC
GGGGTAAACTGGGAAAGTGATGTCGTGTACTGGCTCCGCCTTTTTCCCGAGGGTGGGGGAGAACCGTATA
TAAGTGCACTAGTCGCCGTGAACGTTCTTTTTCGCAACGGGTTTGCCGCCAGAACACAGGTAAGTGCCGT
GTGTGGTTCCCGCGGGCCTGGCCTCTTTACGGGTTATGGCCCTTGCGTGCCTTGAATTACTTCCACCTGG
CTGCAGTACGTGATTCTTGATCCCGAGCTTCGGGTTGGAAGTGGGTGGGAGAGTTCGTGGCCTTGCGCTT
AAGGAGCCCCTTCGCCTCGTGCTTGAGTTGTGGCCTGGCCTGGGCGCTGGGGCCGCCGCGTGCGAATCTG
GTGGCACCTTCGCGCCTGTCTCGCTGCTTTCGATAAGTCTCTAGCCATTTAAAATTTTTGATGACCTGCT
GCGACGCTTTTTTTCTGGCAAGATAGTCTTGTAAATGCGGGCCAAGATCAGCACACTGGTATTTCGGTTT
TTGGGGCCGCGGGCGGCGACGGGGCCCGTGCGTCCCAGCGCACATGTTCGGCGAGGCGGGGCCTGCGAGC
GCGGCCACCGAGAATCGGACGGGGGTAGTCTCAAGCTGCCCGGCCTGCTCTGGTGCCTGGCCTCGCGCCG
CCGTGTATCGCCCCGCCCTGGGCGGCAAGGCTGGCCCGGTCGGCACCAGTTGCGTGAGCGGAAAGATGGC
CGCTTCCCGGCCCTGCTGCAGGGAGCACAAAATGGAGGACGCGGCGCTCGGGAGAGCGGGCGGGTGAGTC
ACCCACACAAAGGAAAAGGGCCTTTCCGTCCTCAGCCGTCGCTTCATGTGACTCCACGGAGTACCGGGCG
CCGTCCAGGCACCTCGATTAGTTCTCCAGCTTTTGGAGTACGTCGTCTTTAGGTTGGGGGGAGGGGTTTT
ATGCGATGGAGTTTCCCCACACTGAGTGGGTGGAGACTGAAGTTAGGCCAGCTTGGCACTTGATGTAATT
CTCCTTGGAATTTGCCCTTTTTGAGTTTGGATCTTGGTTCATTCTCAAGCCTCAGACAGTGGTTCAAAGT
TTTTTTCTTCCATTTCAGGTGTCGTGAAAACTACCCCTAAAAGCCAAAAGATCTTTGTCGATCCTACCAT
CCACTCGACACACCCGCCAGCGGCCGCTGCCAAGCTTCCGAGCTCTCGAATTCAGCCGACCGCGGACGGC
GACGGAGCGCCCGGAGCCCCGGACATGTCCAGGCGGAAGCAGGCGAAGCCGCGATCGGTGAAAGTTGAAG
AGGGGGAGGCCTCGGACTTCTCGCTGGCCTGGGATTCCTCTGTGGCAGCAGCAGGAGGCCTGGAAGGAGA
GCCAGAGTGTGATCGGAAAACCAGCCGTGCGCTGGAAGACAGGAACAGCGTGACAAGTCAAGAGGAGAGA
AATGAGGACGATGAAGACGTGGAAGATGAGTCAATTTACACCTGCGATCACTGTCAGCAGGACTTCGAGT
CTCTGGCAGACCTGACGGACCACCGGGCTGTCCTGGAGATGGTGATGACGACCCACAGCTCTCCTGGGTG
GCTTCATCTCCCTCCAGCAAGGATGTTGCGTCACCTACGCAGATGATAGGAGGAGGTGGATCCGGAGGCG
GAGTCTTCACACTCGAAGATTTCGTTGGGGACTGGCGACAGACAGCCGGCTACAACCTGGACCAAGTCCT
TGAACAGGGAGGTGTGTCCAGTTTGTTTCAGAATCTCGGGGTGTCCGTAACTCCGATCCAAAGGATTGTC
CTGAGCGGTGAAAATGGGCTGAAGATCGACATCCATGTCATCATCCCGTATGAAGGTCTGAGCGGCGACC
AAATGGGCCAGATCGAAAAAATTTTTAAGGTGGTGTACCCTGTGGATGATCATCACTTTAAGGTGATCCT
GCACTATGGCACACTGGTAATCGACGGGGTTACGCCGAACATGATCGACTATTTCGGACGGCCGTATGAA
GGCATCGCCGTGTTCGACGGCAAAAAGATCACTGTAACAGGGACCCTGTGGAACGGCAACAAAATTATCG
ACGAGCGCCTGATCAACCCCGACGGCTCCCTGCTGTTCCGAGTAACCATCAACGGAGTGACCGGCTGGCG
GCTGTGCGAACGCATTCTGGCGTAATATTAAGAAACCCTGGACCACCCACCCCAGCAAGGACACTGAGCA
AGAGAGGCCCTATCCCAACTCGGCCCCCAACACTGAGCATCTCCCTCACAATTTCCATCCCAGACCCCCA
TAATAACAGGAGGGGCCCAGGGAGCCCTCCCTACTCTCTTGAATACCATCAATAAAGTTCGCTGCACCCA
CCTCTCCTTGGTTTTAATGCGGTGTTGGGGGAGGGAGGGTGTGTAAATAAATCTCGAGGGGTTGGGGTTG
CGCCTTTTCCAAGGCAGCCCTGGGTTTGCGCAGGGACGCGGCTGCTCTGGGCGTGGTTCCGGGAAACGCA
GCGGCGCCGACCCTGGGTCTCGCACATTCTTCACGTCCGTTCGCAGCGTCACCCGGATCTTCGCCGCTAC
CCTTGTGGGCCCCCCGGCGACGCTTCCTGCTCCGCCCCTAAGTCGGGAAGGTTCCTTGCGGTTCGCGGCG
TGCCGGACGTGACAAACGGAAGCCGCACGTCTCACTAGTACCCTCGCAGACGGACAGCGCCAGGGAGCAA
TGGCAGCGCGCCGACCGCGATGGGCTGTGGCCAATAGCGGCTGCTCAGCAGGGCGCGCCGAGAGCAGCGG
CCGGGAAGGGGCGGTGCGGGAGGCGGGGTGTGGGGCGGTAGTGTGGGCCCTGTTCCTGCCCGCGCGGTGT
TCCGCATTCTGCAAGCCTCCGGAGCGCACGTCGGCAGTCGGCTCCCTCGTTGACCGAATCACCGACCTCT
CTCCCCAGCTGACCACTTCGGTCCTGAGCGCTTGGGAGTTAGGTTGTTTGCCGGCGTAGCGGCCAGCGCC
TGAGCCCGCCCTTGATCTTCGCTGTGGCGTCGACATGGAAGATGCCAAAAACATTAAGAAGGGCCCAGCG
CCATTCTACCCACTCGAAGACGGGACCGCCGGCGAGCAACTGCACAAAGCCATGAAGCGCTACGCCCTGG
TGCCCGGCACCATCGCCTTTACCGACGCACATATCGAGGTGGACATTACCTACGCCGAGTACTTCGAGAT
GAGCGTTCGGCTGGCAGAAGCTATGAAGCGCTATGGGCTGAATACAAACCATCGGATCGTGGTGTGCAGC
GAGAATAGCTTGCAGTTCTTCATGCCCGTGTTGGGTGCCCTGTTCATCGGTGTGGCTGTGGCCCCAGCTA
ACGACATCTACAACGAGCGCGAGCTGCTGAACAGCATGGGCATCAGCCAGCCCACCGTCGTATTCGTGAG
CAAGAAAGGGCTGCAAAAGATCCTCAACGTGCAAAAGAAGCTACCGATCATACAAAAGATCATCATCATG
GATAGCAAGACCGACTACCAGGGCTTCCAAAGCATGTACACCTTCGTGACTTCCCATTTGCCACCCGGCT
TCAACGAGTACGACTTCGTGCCCGAGAGCTTCGACCGGGACAAAACCATCGCCCTGATCATGAACAGTAG
TGGCAGTACCGGATTGCCCAAGGGCGTAGCCCTACCGCACCGCACCGCTTGTGTCCGATTCAGTCATGCC
CGCGACCCCATCTTCGGCAACCAGATCATCCCCGACACCGCTATCCTCAGCGTGGTGCCATTTCACCACG
GCTTCGGCATGTTCACCACGCTGGGCTACTTGATCTGCGGCTTTCGGGTCGTGCTCATGTACCGCTTCGA
GGAGGAGCTATTCTTGCGCAGCTTGCAAGACTATAAGATTCAATCTGCCCTGCTGGTGCCCACACTCTTT
AGCTTCTTCGCTAAGAGCACTCTGATTGATAAGTACGACCTAAGCAACTTGCACGAGATCGCCAGCGGCG
GGGCGCCGCTCAGCAAGGAGGTAGGTGAGGCCGTGGCCAAACGCTTCCACCTACCAGGCATCCGCCAGGG
CTACGGCCTGACAGAAACAACCAGCGCCATTCTGATCACCCCCGAAGGGGACGACAAGCCTGGCGCAGTA
GGCAAGGTGGTGCCCTTCTTCGAGGCTAAGGTGGTGGACTTGGACACCGGTAAGACACTGGGTGTGAACC
AGCGCGGCGAGCTGTGCGTCCGTGGCCCCATGATCATGAGCGGCTACGTTAACAACCCAGAGGCTACAAA
CGCTCTCATCGACAAGGACGGCTGGCTGCACAGCGGCGACATCGCCTACTGGGACGAGGACGAGCACTTC
TTCATCGTGGACCGGCTGAAGAGCCTGATCAAATACAAGGGCTACCAGGTAGCCCCAGCCGAACTGGAGA
GCATCCTGCTGCAACACCCCAACATCTTCGACGCCGGGGTCGCCGGCCTGCCCGACGACGATGCCGGCGA
GCTGCCCGCCGCAGTCGTCGTGCTGGAACACGGTAAAACCATGACCGAGAAGGAGATCGTGGACTATGTG
GCCAGCCAGGTTACAACCGCCAAGAAGCTGCGCGGTGGTGTTGTGTTCGTGGACGAGGTGCCTAAAGGAC
TGACCGGCAAGTTGGACGCCCGCAAGATCCGCGAGATTCTCATTAAGGCCAAGAAGGGCGGCAAGATCGC
CGTGTAAGCTAGCTTGACTGACTGAGATACAGCGTACCTTCAGCTCACAGACATGATAAGATACATTGAT
GAGTTTGGACAAACCACAACTAGAATGCAGTGAAAAAAATGCTTTATTTGTGAAATTTGTGATGCTATTG
CTTTATTTGTAACCATTATAAGCTGCAATAAACAAGTTAACAACAACAATTGCATTCATTTTATGTTTCA
GGTTCAGGGGGAGGTGTGGGAGGTTTTTTAAAGCAAGTAAAACCTCTACAAATGTGGTATTGGCCCATCT
CTATCGGTATCGTAGCATAACCCCTTGGGGCCTCTAAACGGGTCTTGAGGGGTTTTTTGTGCCCCTCGGG
CCGGATTGCTATCTACCGGCATTGGCGCAGAAAAAAATGCCTGATGCGACGCTGCGCGTCTTATACTCCC
ACATATGCCAGATTCAGCAACGGATACGGCTTCCCCAACTTGCCCACTTCCATACGTGTCCTCCTTACCA
GAAATTTATCCTTAAGGTCGTCAGCTATCCTGCAGGCGATCTCTCGATTTCGATCAAGACATTCCTTTAA
TGGTCTTTTCTGGACACCACTAGGGGTCAGAAGTAGTTCATCAAACTTTCTTCCCTCCCTAATCTCATTG
GTTACCTTGGGCTATCGAAACTTAATTAACCAGTCAAGTCAGCTACTTGGCGAGATCGACTTGTCTGGGT
TTCGACTACGCTCAGAATTGCGTCAGTCAAGTTCGATCTGGTCCTTGCTATTGCACCCGTTCTCCGATTA
CGAGTTTCATTTAAATCATGTGAGCAAAAGGCCAGCAAAAGGCCAGGAACCGTAAAAAGGCCGCGTTGCT
GGCGTTTTTCCATAGGCTCCGCCCCCCTGACGAGCATCACAAAAATCGACGCTCAAGTCAGAGGTGGCGA
AACCCGACAGGACTATAAAGATACCAGGCGTTTCCCCCTGGAAGCTCCCTCGTGCGCTCTCCTGTTCCGA
CCCTGCCGCTTACCGGATACCTGTCCGCCTTTCTCCCTTCGGGAAGCGTGGCGCTTTCTCATAGCTCACG
CTGTAGGTATCTCAGTTCGGTGTAGGTCGTTCGCTCCAAGCTGGGCTGTGTGCACGAACCCCCCGTTCAG
CCCGACCGCTGCGCCTTATCCGGTAACTATCGTCTTGAGTCCAACCCGGTAAGACACGACTTATCGCCAC
TGGCAGCAGCCACTGGTAACAGGATTAGCAGAGCGAGGTATGTAGGCGGTGCTACAGAGTTCTTGAAGTG
GTGGCCTAACTACGGCTACACTAGAAGAACAGTATTTGGTATCTGCGCTCTGCTGAAGCCAGTTACCTTC
GGAAAAAGAGTTGGTAGCTCTTGATCCGGCAAACAAACCACCGCTGGTAGCGGTGGTTTTTTTGTTTGCA
AGCAGCAGATTACGCGCAGAAAAAAAGGATCTCAAGAAGATCCTTTGATCTTTTCTACGGGGTCTGACGC
TCAGTGGAACGAAAACTCACGTTAAGGGATTTTGGTCATGAGATTATCAAAAAGGATCTTCACCTAGATC
CTTTTAAATTAAAAATGAAGTTTTAAATCAATCTAAAGTATATATGAGTAAACTTGGTCTGACAGTTACC
AATGCTTAATCAGTGAGGCACCTATCTCAGCGATCTGTCTATTTCGTTCATCCATAGTTGCATTTAAATT
TCCGAACTCTCCAAGGCCCTCGTCGGAAAATCTTCAAACCTTTCGTCCGATCCATCTTGCAGGCTACCTC
TCGAACGAACTATCGCAAGTCTCTTGGCCGGCCTTGCGCCTTGGCTATTGCTTGGCAGCGCCTATCGCCA
GGTATTACTCCAATCCCGAATATCCGAGATCGGGATCACCCGAGAGAAGTTCAACCTACATCCTCAATCC
CGATCTATCCGAGATCCGAGGAATATCGAAATCGGGGCGCGCCTG
